Addgene plasmid #141835: TFORF1544
Purpose: Lentiviral vector for overexpressing transcription factor ORFs with unique 24-bp barcodes. Barcodes facilitate identification of transcription factors in pooled screens.
Depositing lab: Feng Zhang. Depositing organization: Broad Institute. Publication: A transcription factor atlas of directed differentiation. Joung J, Ma S, Tay T, Geiger-Schuller KR, Kirchgatterer PC, Verdine VK, Guo B, Arias-Garcia MA, Allen WE, Singh A, Kuksenko O, Abudayyeh OO, Gootenberg JS, Fu Z, Macrae RK, Buenrostro JD, Regev A, Zhang F. Cell. 2023 Jan 5;186(1):209-229.e26. doi: 10.1016/j.cell.2022.11.026. PubMed 36608654.
Backbone
  Vector backbone: pLX_TRC317
  Backbone manufacturer: Broad Institute Genetic Perturbation Platform
  Backbone size w/o insert (bp): 8264
  Vector type: Mammalian Expression, Lentiviral
  Selectable markers: Puromycin
Growth in bacteria
  Bacterial resistance: Ampicillin, 100 μg/mL
  Growth temperature: 37°C
  Growth strain: NEB Stable
  Copy number: High Copy
Gene/Insert
  Gene/Insert name: ZNF160
  Species: H. sapiens (human)
  Insert size (bp): 545
  Entrez Gene: ZNF160 (a.k.a. F11, HZF5, KR18, HKr18, FLJ00032, KIAA1611, DKFZp686B16128)
  Promoter: EF1a
  Cloning method: Unknown
  Sequencing primers: 5′ GGGTGGAGACTGAAGTTAGGCCAG; 3′ CACATAGCGTAAAAGGAGCAACATAG
Terms and licenses: Academic/Nonprofit Terms; Industry Terms: Not Available to Industry
Depositor comments: XM_017027448,NM_001322126,NM_001322125,ENST00000355147 . The transcription factor ORF portion of this plasmid was synthesized by Genewiz. Please test multiple small colonies in case of plasmid recombination. To make this collection available in a timely manner, a portion of this collection was not fully sequenced by Addgene. If an Addgene verified full plasmid sequence is not available, please contact us prior to placing an order to request the full sequence.
How to cite: TFORF1544 was a gift from Feng Zhang (Addgene plasmid # 141835 ; http://n2t.net/addgene:141835 ; RRID:Addgene_141835)
