[The description below was written by a language model from this plasmid's Addgene catalogue record and pLannotate feature annotations shown in this document.]
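Description:
TFORF1544 is a third-generation-style, self-inactivating lentiviral expression plasmid built on the pLX_TRC317 backbone and belonging to a barcoded library of human transcription factor open reading frames. It is maintained in E. coli through a high-copy ColE1/pUC-type origin with ampicillin resistance (AmpR), and the backbone also carries an f1 origin and leftover lac/lacZα, T7 and T3 cloning-vector elements. The viral portion runs from an RSV promoter fused to a truncated HIV-1 5' LTR, which drives genomic RNA production in packaging cells, through the Ψ packaging signal with a gag fragment, the Rev response element and a cPPT/CTS, to a ΔU3 3' LTR followed by an SV40 polyadenylation signal. Because LTR-containing plasmids can recombine, the depositor cautions that more than one colony should be checked.

Within the provirus there are two expression units. An SV40 early promoter/origin region precedes the puromycin N-acetyltransferase gene, allowing selection of transduced mammalian cells. Downstream, the strong constitutive EF-1α promoter drives the insert, a short 545 bp human ZNF160 isoform, followed by WPRE to enhance transcript stability and expression. The automated annotation labels part of the ORF as a ZNF720 fragment. This may reflect similarity between related zinc finger proteins rather than a different insert, but the record does not resolve the point. The unique 24-bp barcode described for the collection is not annotated as a feature, so its position is not stated. The barcode lets each transcription factor be identified in pooled overexpression screens, for example those examining directed differentiation.
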