Features (pLannotate 1.2.2; 31 found; start..end, strand, type, name):
      5..231     +  promoter       RSV promoter: Rous sarcoma virus enhancer/promoter
    232..412     +  LTR            5' LTR (truncated): truncated 5' long terminal repeat (LTR) from HIV-1
    459..584     +  misc_feature   HIV-1 Ψ: packaging signal of human immunodeficiency virus type 1
    568..931     +  CDS            HIV-1 gag (fragment): gag protein from human immunodeficiency virus 1; gag
   1077..1310    +  misc_feature   RRE: The Rev response element (RRE) of HIV-1 allows for Rev-dependent mRNA export from the nucleus to the cytoplasm.
   1687..1713    +  CDS            Rev (fragment): human immunodeficiency virus 1 (HIV-1) Rev protein; rev; enhances nuclear export of unspliced and incompletely spliced viral mRNAs
   1720..1743    +  promoter       SV40 promoter (fragment): SV40 early promoter
   1744..1815    +  promoter       SV40 promoter (fragment): SV40 enhancer and early promoter
   1839..1974    +  rep_origin     SV40 ori: SV40 origin of replication
   2020..2616    +  CDS            PuroR (fragment): puromycin N-acetyltransferase; pac from Streptomyces; confers resistance to puromycin
   2665..2782    +  misc_feature   cPPT/CTS: central polypurine tract and central termination sequence of HIV-1
   2847..2913    +  CDS            small t antigen (fragment): SV40 (simian virus 40) small t antigen
   2920..4098    +  promoter       EF-1α promoter: strong constitutive promoter for human elongation factor EF-1α
   4136..4351    +  CDS            ZNF720 (fragment): ZN720_HUMAN - Experimental evidence at protein level: Swiss-Prot protein existence level 1. From Homo sapiens (Human).
   4571..4624    +  promoter       U6 promoter (fragment): RNA polymerase III promoter for human U6 snRNA
   4666..5254    +  misc_feature   WPRE: woodchuck hepatitis virus posttranscriptional regulatory element
   5305..5324    +  misc_feature   cPPT/CTS (fragment): central polypurine tract and central termination sequence of HIV-1
   5326..5559    +  LTR            3' LTR (ΔU3): self-inactivating 3' long terminal repeat (LTR) from HIV-1
   5637..5758    +  polyA_signal   SV40 poly(A) signal: SV40 polyadenylation signal
   5798..5933    +  rep_origin     SV40 ori: SV40 origin of replication
   5954..5972    -  promoter       T7 promoter: promoter for bacteriophage T7 RNA polymerase
   5980..6135    +  CDS            lacZα (fragment): LacZα fragment of β-galactosidase; lacZ fragment
   6140..6568    +  rep_origin     f1 ori (sequence partly withheld): f1 bacteriophage origin of replication; arrow indicates direction of (+) strand synthesis
   6621..6725    +  promoter       AmpR promoter: bla
   6726..7586    +  CDS            AmpR: β-lactamase; bla; confers resistance to ampicillin, carbenicillin, and related antibiotics
   7757..8345    +  rep_origin     ori: high-copy-number ColE1/pMB1/pBR322/pUC origin of replication
   8528..8620    +  CDS            lacI (fragment): lac repressor; lacI; The lac repressor binds to the lac operator to inhibit transcription in E. coli. This inhibition can be relieved by adding lactose or isopropyl-β-D-thiogalactopyranoside (IPTG).
   8633..8654    +  protein_bind   CAP binding site: CAP binding activates transcription in the presence of cAMP. E. coli catabolite activator protein
   8669..8699    +  promoter       lac promoter: promoter for the E. coli lac operon
   8707..8723    +  protein_bind   lac operator: The lac repressor binds to the lac operator to inhibit transcription in E. coli. This inhibition can be relieved by adding lactose or isopropyl-β-D-thiogalactopyranoside (IPTG). lac repressor encoded by lacI
   8768..8786    +  promoter       T3 promoter: promoter for bacteriophage T3 RNA polymerase
>Addgene plasmid #141835 | TFORF1544 | addgene full sequence | sequence record 415130 | Addgene NGS Result
TTAATGTAGTCTTATGCAATACTCTTGTAGTCTTGCAACATGGTAACGATGAGTTAGCAACATGCCTTAC
AAGGAGAGAAAAAGCACCGTGCATGCCGATTGGTGGAAGTAAGGTGGTACGATCGTGCCTTATTAGGAAG
GCAACAGACGGGTCTGACATGGATTGGACGAACCACTGAATTGCCGCATTGCAGAGATATTGTATTTAAG
TGCCTAGCTCGATACATAAACGGGTCTCTCTGGTTAGACCAGATCTGAGCCTGGGAGCTCTCTGGCTAAC
TAGGGAACCCACTGCTTAAGCCTCAATAAAGCTTGCCTTGAGTGCTTCAAGTAGTGTGTGCCCGTCTGTT
GTGTGACTCTGGTAACTAGAGATCCCTCAGACCCTTTTAGTCAGTGTGGAAAATCTCTAGCAGTGGCGCC
CGAACAGGGACTTGAAAGCGAAAGGGAAACCAGAGGAGCTCTCTCGACGCAGGACTCGGCTTGCTGAAGC
GCGCACGGCAAGAGGCGAGGGGCGGCGACTGGTGAGTACGCCAAAAATTTTGACTAGCGGAGGCTAGAAG
GAGAGAGATGGGTGCGAGAGCGTCAGTATTAAGCGGGGGAGAATTAGATCGCGATGGGAAAAAATTCGGT
TAAGGCCAGGGGGAAAGAAAAAATATAAATTAAAACATATAGTATGGGCAAGCAGGGAGCTAGAACGATT
CGCAGTTAATCCTGGCCTGTTAGAAACATCAGAAGGCTGTAGACAAATACTGGGACAGCTACAACCATCC
CTTCAGACAGGATCAGAAGAACTTAGATCATTATATAATACAGTAGCAACCCTCTATTGTGTGCATCAAA
GGATAGAGATAAAAGACACCAAGGAAGCTTTAGACAAGATAGAGGAAGAGCAAAACAAAAGTAAGACCAC
CGCACAGCAAGCGGCCGCTGATCTTCAGACCTGGAGGAGGAGATATGAGGGACAATTGGAGAAGTGAATT
ATATAAATATAAAGTAGTAAAAATTGAACCATTAGGAGTAGCACCCACCAAGGCAAAGAGAAGAGTGGTG
CAGAGAGAAAAAAGAGCAGTGGGAATAGGAGCTTTGTTCCTTGGGTTCTTGGGAGCAGCAGGAAGCACTA
TGGGCGCAGCGTCAATGACGCTGACGGTACAGGCCAGACAATTATTGTCTGGTATAGTGCAGCAGCAGAA
CAATTTGCTGAGGGCTATTGAGGCGCAACAGCATCTGTTGCAACTCACAGTCTGGGGCATCAAGCAGCTC
CAGGCAAGAATCCTGGCTGTGGAAAGATACCTAAAGGATCAACAGCTCCTGGGGATTTGGGGTTGCTCTG
GAAAACTCATTTGCACCACTGCTGTGCCTTGGAATGCTAGTTGGAGTAATAAATCTCTGGAACAGATTTG
GAATCACACGACCTGGATGGAGTGGGACAGAGAAATTAACAATTACACAAGCTTAATACACTCCTTAATT
GAAGAATCGCAAAACCAGCAAGAAAAGAATGAACAAGAATTATTGGAATTAGATAAATGGGCAAGTTTGT
GGAATTGGTTTAACATAACAAATTGGCTGTGGTATATAAAATTATTCATAATGATAGTAGGAGGCTTGGT
AGGTTTAAGAATAGTTTTTGCTGTACTTTCTATAGTGAATAGAGTTAGGCAGGGATATTCACCATTATCG
TTTCAGACCCACCTCCCAACCCCGAGGGGACCCATGCATTGCATCTCAATTAGTCAGCAACCAGGTGTGG
AAAGTCCCCAGGCTCCCCAGCAGGCAGAAGTATGCAAAGCATGCGTCTCAATTAGTCAGCAACCATAGTC
CCGCCCCTAACTCCGCCCATCCCGCCCCTAACTCCGCCCAGTTCCGCCCATTCTCCGCCCCATGGCTGAC
TAATTTTTTTTATTTATGCAGAGGCCGAGGCCGCCTCGGCCTCTGAGCTATTCCAGAAGTAGTGAGGAGG
CTTTTTTGGAGGCCTAGGCTTTTGCAAAAAGCTTTCTAGAGGTACCACCGGAGCTTACCATGACCGAGTA
CAAGCCCACGGTGCGCCTCGCCACCCGCGACGACGTCCCCAGGGCCGTACGCACCCTCGCCGCCGCGTTC
GCCGACTACCCCGCCACGCGCCACACCGTCGATCCGGACCGCCACATCGAGCGGGTCACCGAGCTGCAAG
AACTCTTCCTCACGCGCGTCGGGCTCGACATCGGCAAGGTGTGGGTCGCGGACGACGGCGCCGCCGTGGC
GGTCTGGACCACGCCGGAGAGCGTCGAAGCGGGGGCGGTGTTCGCCGAGATCGGCCCGCGCATGGCCGAG
TTGAGCGGTTCCCGGCTGGCCGCGCAGCAACAGATGGAAGGCCTCCTGGCGCCGCACCGGCCCAAGGAGC
CCGCGTGGTTCCTGGCCACCGTCGGCGTCTCGCCCGACCACCAGGGCAAGGGTCTGGGCAGCGCCGTCGT
GCTCCCCGGAGTGGAGGCGGCCGAGCGCGCCGGGGTGCCCGCCTTCCTGGAGACCTCCGCGCCCCGCAAC
CTCCCCTTCTACGAGCGGCTCGGCTTCACCGTCACCGCCGACGTCGAGGTGCCCGAAGGACCGCGCACCT
GGTGCATGACCCGCAAGCCCGGTGCCAGTTAACGAATTCTAGATCTTGAGACAAATGGCAGTATTCATCC
ACAATTTTAAAAGAAAAGGGGGGATTGGGGGGTACAGTGCAGGGGAAAGAATAGTAGACATAATAGCAAC
AGACATACAAACTAAAGAATTACAAAAACAAATTACAAAAATTCAAAATTTTCGGGTTTATTACAGGGAC
AGCAGAGATCCACTTTGGCGCCGGCTCGAGGCCTGCAGGTGCAAAGATGGATAAAGTTTTAAACAGAGAG
GAATCTTTGCAGCTAATGGACCTTCTAGGTCTTGAAAGGAGTGGGAATTGGCTCCGGTGCCCGTCAGTGG
GCAGAGCGCACATCGCCCACAGTCCCCGAGAAGTTGGGGGGAGGGGTCGGCAATTGAACCGGTGCCTAGA
GAAGGTGGCGCGGGGTAAACTGGGAAAGTGATGTCGTGTACTGGCTCCGCCTTTTTCCCGAGGGTGGGGG
AGAACCGTATATAAGTGCAGTAGTCGCCGTGAACGTTCTTTTTCGCAACGGGTTTGCCGCCAGAACACAG
GTAAGTGCCGTGTGTGGTTCCCGCGGGCCTGGCCTCTTTACGGGTTATGGCCCTTGCGTGCCTTGAATTA
CTTCCACCTGGCTGCAGTACGTGATTCTTGATCCCGAGCTTCGGGTTGGAAGTGGGTGGGAGAGTTCGAG
GCCTTGCGCTTAAGGAGCCCCTTCGCCTCGTGCTTGAGTTGAGGCCTGGCCTGGGCGCTGGGGCCGCCGC
GTGCGAATCTGGTGGCACCTTCGCGCCTGTCTCGCTGCTTTCGATAAGTCTCTAGCCATTTAAAATTTTT
GATGACCTGCTGCGACGCTTTTTTTCTGGCAAGATAGTCTTGTAAATGCGGGCCAAGATCTGCACACTGG
TATTTCGGTTTTTGGGGCCGCGGGCGGCGACGGGGCCCGTGCGTCCCAGCGCACATGTTCGGCGAGGCGG
GGCCTGCGAGCGCGGCCACCGAGAATCGGACGGGGGTAGTCTCAAGCTGGCCGGCCTGCTCTGGTGCCTG
GCCTCGCGCCGCCGTGTATCGCCCCGCCCTGGGCGGCAAGGCTGGCCCGGTCGGCACCAGTTGCGTGAGC
GGAAAGATGGCCGCTTCCCGGCCCTGCTGCAGGGAGCTCAAAATGGAGGACGCGGCGCTCGGGAGAGCGG
GCGGGTGAGTCACCCACACAAAGGAAAAGGGCCTTTCCGTCCTCAGCCGTCGCTTCATGTGACTCCACGG
AGTACCGGGCGCCGTCCAGGCACCTCGATTAGTTCTCGAGCTTTTGGAGTACGTCGTCTTTAGGTTGGGG
GGAGGGGTTTTATGCGATGGAGTTTCCCCACACTGAGTGGGTGGAGACTGAAGTTAGGCCAGCTTGGCAC
TTGATGTAATTCTCCTTGGAATTTGCCCTTTTTGAGTTTGGATCTTGGTTCATTCTCAAGCCTCAGACAG
TGGTTCAAAGTTTTTTTCTTCCATTTCAGGTGTCGTGAGGCTAGCACCGCCACCATGGCCCTTACTCAGG
TACGGTTGACATTTAGGGATGTGGCCATAGAATTCTCTCAGGAGGAGTGGAAATGCCTGGACCCTGCTCA
GAGGATCTTATACAGGGACGTGATGTTGGAGAACTACTGGAACCTTGTTTCTCTGGGACTGTGTCATTTT
GATATGAATATTATCTCCATGTTGGAGGAAGGGAAAGAGCCCTGGACTGTGAAGAGCTGTGTGAAAATAG
CAAGAAAACCAAGAACGCCGGAATGTGTCAAAGGCGTGGTCACAGACCTGCTCAGGAGATGGAAACATTG
GCTGCTGCTCCTTGGCATCTGCTGCCCCAAACCTCATGGAAGAGTCTCCAGCCGTCTCCGCCTGTCGAGG
TCCCTCGGCCATTTCTTCCATTCTGCTTTTGCCACTTTCATGGGGGTGTGTGATAAGCGAGTGGGTTCTA
TCTTCTAGTAATGAACTAGTCCGTAACTTGAAAGTATTTCGATTTCTTGGCTTTATATATCTTGTGGAAA
GGACGAAAATGCAATTTGCTCCGGTGTGGCACGCGTTAAGTCGACAATCAACCTCTGGATTACAAAATTT
GTGAAAGATTGACTGGTATTCTTAACTATGTTGCTCCTTTTACGCTATGTGGATACGCTGCTTTAATGCC
TTTGTATCATGCTATTGCTTCCCGTATGGCTTTCATTTTCTCCTCCTTGTATAAATCCTGGTTGCTGTCT
CTTTATGAGGAGTTGTGGCCCGTTGTCAGGCAACGTGGCGTGGTGTGCACTGTGTTTGCTGACGCAACCC
CCACTGGTTGGGGCATTGCCACCACCTGTCAGCTCCTTTCCGGGACTTTCGCTTTCCCCCTCCCTATTGC
CACGGCGGAACTCATCGCCGCCTGCCTTGCCCGCTGCTGGACAGGGGCTCGGCTGTTGGGCACTGACAAT
TCCGTGGTGTTGTCGGGGAAATCATCGTCCTTTCCTTGGCTGCTCGCCTGTGTTGCCACCTGGATTCTGC
GCGGGACGTCCTTCTGCTACGTCCCTTCGGCCCTCAATCCAGCGGACCTTCCTTCCCGCGGCCTGCTGCC
GGCTCTGCGGCCTCTTCCGCGTCTTCGCCTTCGCCCTCAGACGAGTCGGATCTCCCTTTGGGCCGCCTCC
CCGCGTCGACTTTAAGACCAATGACTTACAAGGCAGCTGTAGATCTTAGCCACTTTTTAAAAGAAAAGGG
GGGACTGGAAGGGCTAATTCACTCCCAACGAAGACAAGATCTGCTTTTTGCTTGTACTGGGTCTCTCTGG
TTAGACCAGATCTGAGCCTGGGAGCTCTCTGGCTAACTAGGGAACCCACTGCTTAAGCCTCAATAAAGCT
TGCCTTGAGTGCTTCAAGTAGTGTGTGCCCGTCTGTTGTGTGACTCTGGTAACTAGAGATCCCTCAGACC
CTTTTAGTCAGTGTGGAAAATCTCTAGCAGTACGTATAGTAGTTCATGTCATCTTATTATTCAGTATTTA
TAACTTGCAAAGAAATGAATATCAGAGAGTGAGAGGAACTTGTTTATTGCAGCTTATAATGGTTACAAAT
AAAGCAATAGCATCACAAATTTCACAAATAAAGCATTTTTTTCACTGCATTCTAGTTGTGGTTTGTCCAA
ACTCATCAATGTATCTTATCATGTCTGGCTCTAGCTATCCCGCCCCTAACTCCGCCCATCCCGCCCCTAA
CTCCGCCCAGTTCCGCCCATTCTCCGCCCCATGGCTGACTAATTTTTTTTATTTATGCAGAGGCCGAGGC
CGCCTCGGCCTCTGAGCTATTCCAGAAGTAGTGAGGAGGCTTTTTTGGAGGCCTAGGGACGTACCCAATT
CGCCCTATAGTGAGTCGTATTACGCGCGCTCACTGGCCGTCGTTTTACAACGTCGTGACTGGGAAAACCC
TGGCGTTACCCAACTTAATCGCCTTGCAGCACATCCCCCTTTCGCCAGCTGGCGTAATAGCGAAGAGGCC
CGCACCGATCGCCCTTCCCAACAGTTGCGCAGCCTGAATGGCGAATGGG
[124 nt withheld, positions 6140-6263]
C
[91 nt withheld, positions 6265-6355]
A
[49 nt withheld, positions 6357-6405]
CCTTTGACGTTGGAGTCCACGTTCTTT
[37 nt withheld, positions 6433-6469]
ACCCTATCTCGGTCTATTCTTTTGATTTATAAGGGATTTTGCCGATTTCGGCCTATTGGTTAAAAAATGA
GCTGATTTAACAAAAATTTAACGCGAATTTTAACAAAATATTAACGCTTACAATTTAGGTGGCACTTTTC
GGGGAAATGTGCGCGGAACCCCTATTTGTTTATTTTTCTAAATACATTCAAATATGTATCCGCTCATGAG
ACAATAACCCTGATAAATGCTTCAATAATATTGAAAAAGGAAGAGTATGAGTATTCAACATTTCCGTGTC
GCCCTTATTCCCTTTTTTGCGGCATTTTGCCTTCCTGTTTTTGCTCACCCAGAAACGCTGGTGAAAGTAA
AAGATGCTGAAGATCAGTTGGGTGCACGAGTGGGTTACATCGAACTGGATCTCAACAGCGGTAAGATCCT
TGAGAGTTTTCGCCCCGAAGAACGTTTTCCAATGATGAGCACTTTTAAAGTTCTGCTATGTGGCGCGGTA
TTATCCCGTATTGACGCCGGGCAAGAGCAACTCGGTCGCCGCATACACTATTCTCAGAATGACTTGGTTG
AGTACTCACCAGTCACAGAAAAGCATCTTACGGATGGCATGACAGTAAGAGAATTATGCAGTGCTGCCAT
AACCATGAGTGATAACACTGCGGCCAACTTACTTCTGACAACGATCGGAGGACCGAAGGAGCTAACCGCT
TTTTTGCACAACATGGGGGATCATGTAACTCGCCTTGATCGTTGGGAACCGGAGCTGAATGAAGCCATAC
CAAACGACGAGCGTGACACCACGATGCCTGTAGCAATGGCAACAACGTTGCGCAAACTATTAACTGGCGA
ACTACTTACTCTAGCTTCCCGGCAACAATTAATAGACTGGATGGAGGCGGATAAAGTTGCAGGACCACTT
CTGCGCTCGGCCCTTCCGGCTGGCTGGTTTATTGCTGATAAATCTGGAGCCGGTGAGCGTGGGTCTCGCG
GTATCATTGCAGCACTGGGGCCAGATGGTAAGCCCTCCCGTATCGTAGTTATCTACACGACGGGGAGTCA
GGCAACTATGGATGAACGAAATAGACAGATCGCTGAGATAGGTGCCTCACTGATTAAGCATTGGTAACTG
TCAGACCAAGTTTACTCATATATACTTTAGATTGATTTAAAACTTCATTTTTAATTTAAAAGGATCTAGG
TGAAGATCCTTTTTGATAATCTCATGACCAAAATCCCTTAACGTGAGTTTTCGTTCCACTGAGCGTCAGA
CCCCGTAGAAAAGATCAAAGGATCTTCTTGAGATCCTTTTTTTCTGCGCGTAATCTGCTGCTTGCAAACA
AAAAAACCACCGCTACCAGCGGTGGTTTGTTTGCCGGATCAAGAGCTACCAACTCTTTTTCCGAAGGTAA
CTGGCTTCAGCAGAGCGCAGATACCAAATACTGTTCTTCTAGTGTAGCCGTAGTTAGGCCACCACTTCAA
GAACTCTGTAGCACCGCCTACATACCTCGCTCTGCTAATCCTGTTACCAGTGGCTGCTGCCAGTGGCGAT
AAGTCGTGTCTTACCGGGTTGGACTCAAGACGATAGTTACCGGATAAGGCGCAGCGGTCGGGCTGAACGG
GGGGTTCGTGCACACAGCCCAGCTTGGAGCGAACGACCTACACCGAACTGAGATACCTACAGCGTGAGCT
ATGAGAAAGCGCCACGCTTCCCGAAGGGAGAAAGGCGGACAGGTATCCGGTAAGCGGCAGGGTCGGAACA
GGAGAGCGCACGAGGGAGCTTCCAGGGGGAAACGCCTGGTATCTTTATAGTCCTGTCGGGTTTCGCCACC
TCTGACTTGAGCGTCGATTTTTGTGATGCTCGTCAGGGGGGCGGAGCCTATGGAAAAACGCCAGCAACGC
GGCCTTTTTACGGTTCCTGGCCTTTTGCTGGCCTTTTGCTCACATGTTCTTTCCTGCGTTATCCCCTGAT
TCTGTGGATAACCGTATTACCGCCTTTGAGTGAGCTGATACCGCTCGCCGCAGCCGAACGACCGAGCGCA
GCGAGTCAGTGAGCGAGGAAGCGGAAGAGCGCCCAATACGCAAACCGCCTCTCCCCGCGCGTTGGCCGAT
TCATTAATGCAGCTGGCACGACAGGTTTCCCGACTGGAAAGCGGGCAGTGAGCGCAACGCAATTAATGTG
AGTTAGCTCACTCATTAGGCACCCCAGGCTTTACACTTTATGCTTCCGGCTCGTATGTTGTGTGGAATTG
TGAGCGGATAACAATTTCACACAGGAAACAGCTATGACCATGATTACGCCAAGCGCGCAATTAACCCTCA
CTAAAGGGAACAAAAGCTGGAGCTGCAAGC
