>Addgene plasmid #141835 | TFORF1544 | depositor partial sequence | sequence record 277642 | Insert
ACCGCCACCATGGCCCTTACTCAGGTACGGTTGACATTTAGGGATGTGGCCATAGAATTCTCTCAGGAGG
AGTGGAAATGCCTGGACCCTGCTCAGAGGATCTTATACAGGGACGTGATGTTGGAGAACTACTGGAACCT
TGTTTCTCTGGGACTGTGTCATTTTGATATGAATATTATCTCCATGTTGGAGGAAGGGAAAGAGCCCTGG
ACTGTGAAGAGCTGTGTGAAAATAGCAAGAAAACCAAGAACGCCGGAATGTGTCAAAGGCGTGGTCACAG
ACCTGCTCAGGAGATGGAAACATTGGCTGCTGCTCCTTGGCATCTGCTGCCCCAAACCTCATGGAAGAGT
CTCCAGCCGTCTCCGCCTGTCGAGGTCCCTCGGCCATTTCTTCCATTCTGCTTTTGCCACTTTCATGGGG
GTGTGTGATAAGCGAGTGGGTTCTATCTTCTAGTAATGAACTAGTCCGTAACTTGAAAGTATTTCGATTT
CTTGGCTTTATATATCTTGTGGAAAGGACGAAAATGCAATTTGCTCCGGTGTGGC
