>Addgene plasmid #141835 | TFORF1544 | depositor partial sequence | sequence record 277643 | Barcode
AAATGCAATTTGCTCCGGTGTGGC
